>Addgene plasmid #205084 | pV1F | addgene full sequence | sequence record 405743 | Addgene NGS Result
ATCACCACCCATACCCATATTCTTCTTCCCACTATCTTTACCACTCACAGAAGCTAAAATCGATTCGATA
TTAAACGACGCCGAACTCATCTCTCCATCCATAGAATTACTCCTGCTATGATGATGATTCCCTTTCTTCT
TCTCTCCTGAACTTGTAGCTATAAACTTCTCCTCAGTAACACCCAAATCATCGAAGAAATCGGAATCAAC
CGAGAAGCTACGAACATGGCGACCGAATCTAGCTTCGGGTTTTGGAGGAAGAGAATTAGGAGGAACAACA
CCGTTCGATGAGGTTTCTTCCGAATCAACGGACATGGGAGAAGCTTGCGGTTGTTGTTGTGATTGTTGTG
GTGGTGGTGGAGCGTTGAGGAAGTCTAGAGAAGAGAAATCGATATCGGAAGGATCGAATAAGAGGAGATC
GTCGATTGATTCGCCGGAGAAGAAGGTTTCAGAGCGAGCTCGACGGTGATGAGAGATACGTTGACGTGGA
GCTTCAGGCATATGTTCTATTTCACTGAGAATCGTTTGATTTGGTCCTCTTCCTCCTCCTTCCATGTCGA
CACTAGTAGATCTAAGCTTACCTTATCTCCTTAGCTCGCAACTAACACCGCCTCTCCCGTTGGAAGAAGT
GCGTTGTTTTATGTTGACGATTATCGGGAGGGTCGGTTACTCGAAAATTTTCAATTGCTTCTTTATGATT
TCAATTGAAGCGAAAACCTTCGCTCGGCGTCTTGGAACAAAACATGGACCGAGAACCGCGCATCCCTGAC
AAAGCAACCGGATTGACAGACCGCAGTTGGTCAGGTCGGCCTCAGAACGAAAATGCTCGCGATCAAACTT
TTTGGCTGTCCGCTGGATGCTTTTTAACATTCGATGCGTCACCGTGGAATCTCCCCCGGTCAGCAGGCTC
CACGGTACGGTTTGACACGCGGCGGTTCAAGCGAAATTGGTTCTTCTAGGCCATAGATAATGATCTGATC
CAAATTCTTGCTGCTGCCAATTTGACTGCGGCGAGAAAGTTCATCGGGTTTCTGTCATAGCGCGTAGCTA
CCCCTGTTAACTGTCTGATTTCGCAGAAAAACGCTCGACGAGATTACGCTGTCTGTAAACCCATTCGCTG
AACGGGAAGCTTTCCTTCCGATTACTCTTGGCAGGAATATTGGCCCATGCCTGCTTGCGCTTTGCAAACG
CTCTTATCGTGTTGGTATCATATGCCTTGTCCGCCAGCAGGAACGCACTCTTAGCGATTGTTTGTAAAAA
TGTTTCGCCATGCGGCGGTCATGGGCTTGACACGCTGTCAGCGCAAGACGGATCGCCATGGAGTAAAGCG
CTGGCTGAACCCCCAGCCGGAACTGACCCCACAAGGCCCTAGCGTTTGCAATGCACCAGGTCATCATTGA
CCCAGGCGTGTTCCACCAGGCCGCTGCCTCGCAACTCTTCGCAGGCTTCGCCGACCTGCTCGCGCCACTT
CTTCACGCGGGTGGAATCCGATCCGCACATGAGGCGGAAGGTTTCCAGCTTGAGCGGGTACGGCTCCCGG
TGCGAGCTGAAATAGTCGAACATCCGTCGGGCCGTCGGCGACAGCTTGCGGTACTTCTCCCATATGAATT
TCGTGTAGTGGTCGCCAGCAAACAGCACGACGATTTCCTCGTCGATCAGGACCTGGCAACGGGACGTTTT
CTTGCCACGGTCCAGGACGCGGAAGCGGTGCAGCAGCGACACCGATTCCAGGTGCCCAACGCGGTCGGAC
GTGAAGCCCATCGCCGTCGCCTGTAGGCGCGACAGGCATTCCTCGGCCTTCGTGTAATACCGGCCATTGA
TCGACCAGCCCAGGTCCTGGCAAAGCTCGTAGAACGTGAAGGTGATCGGCTCGCCGATAGGGGTGCGCTT
CGCGTACTCCAACACCTGCTGCCACACCAGTTCGTCATCGTCGGCCCGCAGCTCGACGCCGGTGTAGGTG
ATCTTCACGTCCTTGTTGACGTGGAAAATGACCTTGTTTTGCAGCGCCTCGCGCGGGATTTTCTTGTTGC
GCGTGGTGAACAGGGCAGAGCGGGCCGTGTCGTTTGGCATCGCTCGCATCGTGTCCGGCCACGGCGCAAT
ATCGAACAAGGAAAGCTGCATTTCCTTGATCTGCTGCTTCGTGTGTTTCAGCAACGCGGCCTGCTTGGCC
TCGCTGACCTGTTTTGCCAGGTCCTCGCCGGCGGTTTTTCGCTTCTTGGTCGTCATAGTTCCTCGCGTGT
CGATGGTCATCGACTTCGCCAAACCTGCCGCCTCCTGTTCGAGACGACGCGAACGCTCCACGGCGGCCGA
TGGCGCGGGCAGGGCAGGGGGAGCCAGTTGCACGCTGTCGCGCTCGATCTTGGCCGTAGCTTGCTGGGCC
ATCGAGCCGACGGACTGGAAGGTTTCGCGGGGCGCACGCATGACGGTGCGGCTTGCGATGGTTTCGGCAT
CCTCGGCGGAAAACCCCGCGTCGATCAGTTCTTGCCTGTATGCCTTCCGGTCAAACGTCCGATTCATTCA
CCCTCCTTGCGGGATTGCCCCGACTCACGCCGGGGCAATGTGCCCTTATTCCTGATTTGACCCGCCTGGT
GCCTTGGTGTCCAGATAATCCACCTTATCGGCAATGAAGTCGGTCCCGTAGACCGTCTGGCCGTCCTTCT
CGTACTTGGTATTCCGAATCTTGCCCTGCACGAATACCAGCGACCCCTTGCCCAAATACTTGCCGTGGGC
CTCGGCCTGAGAGCCAAAACACTTGATGCGGAAGAAGTCGGTGCGCTCCTGCTTGTCGCCGGCATCGTTG
CGCCACATCTAGGTACTAAAACAATTCATCCAGTAAAATATAATATTTTATTTTCTCCCAATCAGGCTTG
ATCCCCAGTAAGTCAAAAAATAGCTCGACATACTGTTCTTCCCCGATATCCTCCCTGATCGACCGGACGC
AGAAGGCAATGTCATACCACTTGTCCGCCCTGCCGCTTCTCCCAAGATCAATAAAGCCACTTACTTTGCC
ATCTTTCACAAAGATGTTGCTGTCTCCCAGGTCGCCGTGGGAAAAGACAAGTTCCTCTTCGGGCTTTTCC
GTCTTTAAAAAATCATACAGCTCGCGCGGATCTTTAAATGGGGTGTCTTCTTCCCAGTTTTCGCAATCCA
CATCGGCCAGATCGTTATTCAGTAAGTAATCCAATTCGGCTAAGCGGCTGTCTAAGCTATTCGTATAGGG
ACAATCCGATATGTCGATGGAGTGAAAGAGCCTGATGCACTCCGCATACAGCTCGATAATCTTTTCAGGG
CTTTGTTCATCTTCATACTCTTCCGAGCAAAGGACGCCATCGGCCTCACTCATGAGCAGATTGCTCCAGC
CATCATGCCGTTCAAGGTGCAGGACCTTTGGAACAGGCAGCTTTCCTTCCAGCCATAGCATCATGTCCTT
TTCCCGTTCCACATCATAGGTGGTCCCTTTATACCGGCTGTCCGTCATTTTTAAATATAGGTTTTCATTT
TCTCCCACCAGCTTATATACCTTAGCAGGAGACATTCCTTCCGTATCTTTTACGCAGCGGTATTTTTCGA
TCAGTTTTTTCAATTCCGGTGATATTCTCATTTTAGCCATTTATTATTTCCTTCCTCTTTTCTACAGTAT
TTAAAGATACCCCAAGAAGCTAATTATAACAAGACGAACTCCAATTCACTGTTCCTTGCATTCTAAAACT
TTAAATACCAGAAAACAGCTTTTTCAAAGTTGTTTTCAAAGTTGGCGTATAACATAGTATCGACGGAGCC
GATTTTGAAACCACAATTATGGGTGATGCTGCAACTCGAGCGGGCCGGGAGGGTTCGAGAAGGGGGGGCA
CCCCCCTTCGGCGTGCGCGGTCACGCGCACAGGGCGCAGCCCTGGTTAAAAACAAGGTTTATAAATATTG
GTTTAAAAGCAGGTTAAAAGACAGGTTAGCGGTGGCCGAAAAACGGGCGGAAACCCTTGCAAATGCTGGA
TTTTCTGCCTGTGGACAGCCCCTCAAATGTCAATAGGTGCGCCCCTCATCTGTCAGCACTCTGCCCCTCA
AGTGTCAAGGATCGCGCCCCTCATCTGTCAGTAGTCGCGCCCCTCAAGTGTCAATACCGCAGGGCACTTA
TCCCCAGGCTTGTCCACATCATCTGTGGGAAACTCGCGTAAAATCAGGCGTTTTCGCCGATTTGCGAGGC
TGGCCAGCTCCACGTCGCCGGCCGAAATCGAGCCTGCCCCTCATCTGTCAACGCCGCGCCGGGTGAGTCG
GCCCCTCAAGTGTCAACGTCCGCCCCTCATCTGTCAGTGAGGGCCAAGTTTTCCGCGAGGTATCCACAAC
GCCGGCGGCCGCGGTGTCTCGCACACGGCTTCGACGGCGTTTCTGGCGCGTTTGCAGGGCCATAGACGGC
CGCCAGCCCAGCGGCGAGGGCAACCAGCCCGGTGAGCGGAATTCTCATAGACCGCGCGTTGATCGAGGTC
TGTCCGCCGACATTAATTCCGCTCGCGCATCGTCGTGAGCCGTTTTAATGGATCGGGCTATGGGCCGAAC
TTCTGCCATAACCTCGAGAGCGGAGATTTCATTGAACATAATCGGTTCCGCAACGTTGAAGACCAAGTTA
GGGATATTGTTGATTTTATGGTCCAAGTGGTTCCCTGACAACCTCTCTTCTGGTTGACCGTCTTGATGGG
TATACGCTACGCCCAGGACTGGGCGAGTAGCGACTTCACTTCGCATTTGCGACAGTTGCGCTTCACTTAA
TTGTTCTCCATCTGGAAGTGTTGCTGCGTGCCGCACGGCATGAGACAACAATTTCGCGTTTCGCGAGAGG
ATTTTGAGGCGTGAAGAGAATTTTTCTAAAGGTTCTGTTCGAACCGCGTCCCTTGTGAAACGATGGGATT
TGCTAAAATTAGCTATATTCTCAGCCGACTCGACAGGGGTACCGCCTCTCTTGGTGAAATCCATGTAGCT
TGGGAGCGATGGCTGCCCGTTTGTACTCATCTGTTGGTTCGTTTTGTTCCCAAACTGATTCATTGCCGAT
TGCTGAGATGAGAATTGAGCACGGTTGTAAGAATTTCCATTCCCCTGAGGAATTTCTCCAGCTACCACCT
TAAGTCGGTTCAGTTCATCCCGCAGCGCTTCATTCAAAGCATCCCTAAGTTCAGCTTGTTGCTCTAAAGC
TTGAAGCCGCATTTTGAGGTGTTTATTTTCAGTGTTCAGCTCTGATGTTCCTCTCTGTAACATAGTGACT
TGAGCAGACAATGTAGTAGCTTCATTCTGAAGTGTCTGAACCTTCCTCTCTAACTCACCAGTATACCTAA
TCTTCCTCTCTTTCGACCTCGCCGCAGATTGTCTATTCGCTAAAATCCTTTTAGCTCTTTTAGGATCAAG
CAAAGCAAGCTCAGCAAGTCT
Features (pLannotate 1.2.2; 6 found; start..end, strand, type, name):
   1369..2517    -  CDS            trfA: trans-acting replication protein that binds to and activates oriV
   2816..3610    -  CDS            KanR: aminoglycoside phosphotransferase; aphA-3; confers resistance to kanamycin
   3706..3789    -  CDS            satA (fragment): STA_BACSU - Also known as yyaR. Experimental evidence at protein level: Swiss-Prot protein existence level 1. Involved in resistance to streptothricin, a broad-spectrum antibiotic produced by streptomycetes. Detoxifies streptothricin via acetylation of the beta amino group of the first beta-lysyl moiety of streptothricin. From Bacillus subtilis (strain 168).
   3819..4350    -  rep_origin     oriV: incP origin of replication
   4458..4952    -  CDS            virF (fragment): VIRF_AGRT9 - Experimental evidence at protein level: Swiss-Prot protein existence level 1. In the host plant, component of SCF(virF) E3 ubiquitin ligase complexes, which mediate the ubiquitination and subsequent proteasomal degradation of target proteins such as the host VIP1, after its implication in T-DNA translocation to the host nucleus (By similarity). Required for the formation of tumors of a wild-type size on certain plant species only. From Agrobacterium tumefaciens (strain 15955).
   4944..555     -  CDS            VIP1 (across the origin): VIP1_ARATH - Also known as BZIP51 From Arabidopsis thaliana (Mouse-ear cress).
