[The description below was written by a language model from this plasmid's Addgene catalogue record and pLannotate feature annotations shown in this document.]
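Description:
pV1F is a bacterial expression plasmid built on the p302T backbone and designed to produce an Arabidopsis thaliana protein inside Agrobacterium tumefaciens for delivery into a recipient cell. The sequenced record is about 5.4 kb. Its maintenance functions are those of a broad-host-range IncP replicon: an oriV origin together with the trfA gene, whose product binds and activates oriV, allowing replication in both E. coli, where it is propagated, and Agrobacterium. Selection is by kanamycin through an aphA-3-type aminoglycoside phosphotransferase. A short fragment matching a streptothricin acetyltransferase is also annotated next to the marker and is probably a backbone remnant rather than a functional gene. The copy number is not recorded.

The payload is the roughly 1 kb coding sequence of AtVIP1 (VirE2-interacting protein 1, also known as bZIP51), a host factor implicated in moving the T-DNA complex into the host nucleus. In the feature table, the VIP1 reading frame spans the numbering origin of the circular sequence and directly abuts a fragment of Agrobacterium virF on the same strand, lying downstream of VIP1. This is consistent with the stated design, a VIP1 fusion to a type IV secretion system (T4SS) translocation tag, since VirF is itself a naturally translocated effector. Expression is recorded as being driven by the Agrobacterium virB operon promoter, which was not picked up by the automated annotation. That promoter would tie production of the fusion to induction of the virulence regulon. The associated work concerns a modified Agrobacterium-mediated transformation method for two oomycete pathogens, suggesting the plasmid serves to co-deliver VIP1 during T-DNA transfer.
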