Addgene plasmid #205084: pV1F
Purpose: Prokaryotic expressing of AtVIP1 fused with a sequence encoding a T4SS translocation tag in A. tumefaciens.
Depositing lab: Suomeng Dong. Depositing organization: Nanjing Agricultural University. Publication: A modified Agrobacterium-mediated transformation for two oomycete pathogens. Wang L, Zhao F, Liu H, Chen H, Zhang F, Li S, Sun T, Nekrasov V, Huang S, Dong S. PLoS Pathog. 2023 Apr 21;19(4):e1011346. doi: 10.1371/journal.ppat.1011346. eCollection 2023 Apr. PubMed 37083862.
Backbone
  Vector backbone: p302T
  Vector type: Bacterial Expression
Growth in bacteria
  Bacterial resistance: Kanamycin, 50 μg/mL
  Growth temperature: 37°C
  Growth strain: DH5alpha
  Copy number: Unknown
Gene/Insert
  Gene/Insert name: AtVIP1 (alt name: arabidopsis VirE2-interacting Protein 1)
  Species: A. thaliana (mustard weed)
  Insert size (bp): 1023
  GenBank ID: NC_003070.9
  Promoter: agorbacterium virB operon promoter
  Cloning method: Restriction Enzyme; 5′ cloning site KpnI (unknown if destroyed); 3′ cloning site SalI (unknown if destroyed)
  Sequencing primers: 5′ CGGGGTACCATGCCTGTCGAGTCGGCTGAGAATATA; 3′ CCGGAATTCTCATAGACCGCGCGTTGATC
Terms and licenses: Academic/Nonprofit Terms; Industry Terms: Not Available to Industry
How to cite: pV1F was a gift from Suomeng Dong (Addgene plasmid # 205084 ; http://n2t.net/addgene:205084 ; RRID:Addgene_205084)
